>Addgene plasmid #197505 | pCMV-T7-ABE8e-SpCas9-HF1-P2A-EGFP (LM422) | addgene full sequence | sequence record 386783 | Addgene NGS Result
ATATGCCAAGTACGCCCCCTATTGACGTCAATGACGGTAAATGGCCCGCCTGGCATTATGCCCAGTACAT
GACCTTATGGGACTTTCCTACTTGGCAGTACATCTACGTATTAGTCATCGCTATTACCATGGTGATGCGG
TTTTGGCAGTACATCAATGGGCGTGGATAGCGGTTTGACTCACGGGGATTTCCAAGTCTCCACCCCATTG
ACGTCAATGGGAGTTTGTTTTGGCACCAAAATCAACGGGACTTTCCAAAATGTCGTAACAACTCCGCCCC
ATTGACGCAAATGGGCGGTAGGCGTGTACGGTGGGAGGTCTATATAAGCAGAGCTGGTTTAGTGAACCGT
CAGATCCGCTAGAGATCCGCGGCCGCTAATACGACTCACTATAGGGAGAGCCGCCACCATGAAACGGACA
GCCGACGGAAGCGAGTTCGAGTCACCAAAGAAGAAGCGGAAAGTCTCTGAGGTGGAGTTTTCCCACGAGT
ACTGGATGAGACATGCCCTGACCCTGGCCAAGAGGGCACGCGATGAGAGGGAGGTGCCTGTGGGAGCCGT
GCTGGTGCTGAACAATAGAGTGATCGGCGAGGGCTGGAACAGAGCCATCGGCCTGCACGACCCAACAGCC
CATGCCGAAATTATGGCCCTGAGACAGGGCGGCCTGGTCATGCAGAACTACAGACTGATTGACGCCACCC
TGTACGTGACATTCGAGCCTTGCGTGATGTGCGCCGGCGCCATGATCCACTCTAGGATCGGCCGCGTGGT
GTTTGGCGTGAGGAACAGCAAAAGAGGCGCCGCAGGCTCCCTGATGAACGTGCTGAACTACCCCGGCATG
AATCACCGCGTCGAAATTACCGAGGGAATCCTGGCAGATGAATGTGCCGCCCTGCTGTGCGATTTCTACC
GGATGCCTAGACAGGTGTTCAATGCTCAGAAGAAGGCCCAGAGCTCCATCAACTCCGGAGGATCTAGCGG
AGGCTCCTCTGGCTCTGAGACACCTGGCACAAGCGAGAGCGCAACACCTGAAAGCAGCGGGGGCAGCAGC
GGGGGGTCAGACAAGAAGTACAGCATCGGCCTGGCCATCGGCACCAACTCTGTGGGCTGGGCCGTGATCA
CCGACGAGTACAAGGTGCCCAGCAAGAAATTCAAGGTGCTGGGCAACACCGACCGGCACAGCATCAAGAA
GAACCTGATCGGAGCCCTGCTGTTCGACAGCGGCGAAACAGCCGAGGCCACCCGGCTGAAGAGAACCGCC
AGAAGAAGATACACCAGACGGAAGAACCGGATCTGCTATCTGCAAGAGATCTTCAGCAACGAGATGGCCA
AGGTGGACGACAGCTTCTTCCACAGACTGGAAGAGTCCTTCCTGGTGGAAGAGGATAAGAAGCACGAGCG
GCACCCCATCTTCGGCAACATCGTGGACGAGGTGGCCTACCACGAGAAGTACCCCACCATCTACCACCTG
AGAAAGAAACTGGTGGACAGCACCGACAAGGCCGACCTGCGGCTGATCTATCTGGCCCTGGCCCACATGA
TCAAGTTCCGGGGCCACTTCCTGATCGAGGGCGACCTGAACCCCGACAACAGCGACGTGGACAAGCTGTT
CATCCAGCTGGTGCAGACCTACAACCAGCTGTTCGAGGAAAACCCCATCAACGCCAGCGGCGTGGACGCC
AAGGCCATCCTGTCTGCCAGACTGAGCAAGAGCAGACGGCTGGAAAATCTGATCGCCCAGCTGCCCGGCG
AGAAGAAGAATGGCCTGTTCGGAAACCTGATTGCCCTGAGCCTGGGCCTGACCCCCAACTTCAAGAGCAA
CTTCGACCTGGCCGAGGATGCCAAACTGCAGCTGAGCAAGGACACCTACGACGACGACCTGGACAACCTG
CTGGCCCAGATCGGCGACCAGTACGCCGACCTGTTTCTGGCCGCCAAGAACCTGTCCGACGCCATCCTGC
TGAGCGACATCCTGAGAGTGAACACCGAGATCACCAAGGCCCCCCTGAGCGCCTCTATGATCAAGAGATA
CGACGAGCACCACCAGGACCTGACCCTGCTGAAAGCTCTCGTGCGGCAGCAGCTGCCTGAGAAGTACAAA
GAGATTTTCTTCGACCAGAGCAAGAACGGCTACGCCGGCTACATTGACGGCGGAGCCAGCCAGGAAGAGT
TCTACAAGTTCATCAAGCCCATCCTGGAAAAGATGGACGGCACCGAGGAACTGCTCGTGAAGCTGAACAG
AGAGGACCTGCTGCGGAAGCAGCGGACCTTCGACAACGGCAGCATCCCCCACCAGATCCACCTGGGAGAG
CTGCACGCCATTCTGCGGCGGCAGGAAGATTTTTACCCATTCCTGAAGGACAACCGGGAAAAGATCGAGA
AGATCCTGACCTTCCGCATCCCCTACTACGTGGGCCCTCTGGCCAGGGGAAACAGCAGATTCGCCTGGAT
GACCAGAAAGAGCGAGGAAACCATCACCCCCTGGAACTTCGAGGAAGTGGTGGACAAGGGCGCTTCCGCC
CAGAGCTTCATCGAGCGGATGACCGCCTTCGATAAGAACCTGCCCAACGAGAAGGTGCTGCCCAAGCACA
GCCTGCTGTACGAGTACTTCACCGTGTATAACGAGCTGACCAAAGTGAAATACGTGACCGAGGGAATGAG
AAAGCCCGCCTTCCTGAGCGGCGAGCAGAAAAAGGCCATCGTGGACCTGCTGTTCAAGACCAACCGGAAA
GTGACCGTGAAGCAGCTGAAAGAGGACTACTTCAAGAAAATCGAGTGCTTCGACTCCGTGGAAATCTCCG
GCGTGGAAGATCGGTTCAACGCCTCCCTGGGCACATACCACGATCTGCTGAAAATTATCAAGGACAAGGA
CTTCCTGGACAATGAGGAAAACGAGGACATTCTGGAAGATATCGTGCTGACCCTGACACTGTTTGAGGAC
AGAGAGATGATCGAGGAACGGCTGAAAACCTATGCCCACCTGTTCGACGACAAAGTGATGAAGCAGCTGA
AGCGGCGGAGATACACCGGCTGGGGCGCCCTGAGCCGGAAGCTGATCAACGGCATCCGGGACAAGCAGTC
CGGCAAGACAATCCTGGATTTCCTGAAGTCCGACGGCTTCGCCAACAGAAACTTCATGGCCCTGATCCAC
GACGACAGCCTGACCTTTAAAGAGGACATCCAGAAAGCCCAGGTGTCCGGCCAGGGCGATAGCCTGCACG
AGCACATTGCCAATCTGGCCGGCAGCCCCGCCATTAAGAAGGGCATCCTGCAGACAGTGAAGGTGGTGGA
CGAGCTCGTGAAAGTGATGGGCCGGCACAAGCCCGAGAACATCGTGATCGAAATGGCCAGAGAGAACCAG
ACCACCCAGAAGGGACAGAAGAACAGCCGCGAGAGAATGAAGCGGATCGAAGAGGGCATCAAAGAGCTGG
GCAGCCAGATCCTGAAAGAACACCCCGTGGAAAACACCCAGCTGCAGAACGAGAAGCTGTACCTGTACTA
CCTGCAGAATGGGCGGGATATGTACGTGGACCAGGAACTGGACATCAACCGGCTGTCCGACTACGATGTG
GACCATATCGTGCCTCAGAGCTTTCTGAAGGACGACTCCATCGACAACAAGGTGCTGACCAGAAGCGACA
AGAACCGGGGCAAGAGCGACAACGTGCCCTCCGAAGAGGTCGTGAAGAAGATGAAGAACTACTGGCGGCA
GCTGCTGAACGCCAAGCTGATTACCCAGAGAAAGTTCGACAATCTGACCAAGGCCGAGAGAGGCGGCCTG
AGCGAACTGGATAAGGCCGGCTTCATCAAGAGACAGCTGGTGGAAACCCGGGCCATCACAAAGCACGTGG
CACAGATCCTGGACTCCCGGATGAACACTAAGTACGACGAGAATGACAAGCTGATCCGGGAAGTGAAAGT
GATCACCCTGAAGTCCAAGCTGGTGTCCGATTTCCGGAAGGATTTCCAGTTTTACAAAGTGCGCGAGATC
AACAACTACCACCACGCCCACGACGCCTACCTGAACGCCGTCGTGGGAACCGCCCTGATCAAAAAGTACC
CTAAGCTGGAAAGCGAGTTCGTGTACGGCGACTACAAGGTGTACGACGTGCGGAAGATGATCGCCAAGAG
CGAGCAGGAAATCGGCAAGGCTACCGCCAAGTACTTCTTCTACAGCAACATCATGAACTTTTTCAAGACC
GAGATTACCCTGGCCAACGGCGAGATCCGGAAGCGGCCTCTGATCGAGACAAACGGCGAAACCGGGGAGA
TCGTGTGGGATAAGGGCCGGGATTTTGCCACCGTGCGGAAAGTGCTGAGCATGCCCCAAGTGAATATCGT
GAAAAAGACCGAGGTGCAGACAGGCGGCTTCAGCAAAGAGTCTATCCTGCCCAAGAGGAACAGCGATAAG
CTGATCGCCAGAAAGAAGGACTGGGACCCTAAGAAGTACGGCGGCTTCGACAGCCCCACCGTGGCCTATT
CTGTGCTGGTGGTGGCCAAAGTGGAAAAGGGCAAGTCCAAGAAACTGAAGAGTGTGAAAGAGCTGCTGGG
GATCACCATCATGGAAAGAAGCAGCTTCGAGAAGAATCCCATCGACTTTCTGGAAGCCAAGGGCTACAAA
GAAGTGAAAAAGGACCTGATCATCAAGCTGCCTAAGTACTCCCTGTTCGAGCTGGAAAACGGCCGGAAGA
GAATGCTGGCCTCTGCCGGCGAACTGCAGAAGGGAAACGAACTGGCCCTGCCCTCCAAATATGTGAACTT
CCTGTACCTGGCCAGCCACTATGAGAAGCTGAAGGGCTCCCCCGAGGATAATGAGCAGAAACAGCTGTTT
GTGGAACAGCACAAGCACTACCTGGACGAGATCATCGAGCAGATCAGCGAGTTCTCCAAGAGAGTGATCC
TGGCCGACGCTAATCTGGACAAAGTGCTGTCCGCCTACAACAAGCACCGGGATAAGCCCATCAGAGAGCA
GGCCGAGAATATCATCCACCTGTTTACCCTGACCAATCTGGGAGCCCCTGCCGCCTTCAAGTACTTTGAC
ACCACCATCGACCGGAAGAGGTACACCAGCACCAAAGAGGTGCTGGACGCCACCCTGATCCACCAGAGCA
TCACCGGCCTGTACGAGACACGGATCGACCTGTCTCAGCTGGGAGGTGACTCTGGCGGCTCAAAAAGAAC
CGCCGACGGCAGCGAATTCGAGCCCAAGAAGAAGAGGAAAGTCGGAAGCGGAGCTACTAACTTCAGCCTG
CTGAAGCAGGCTGGAGACGTGGAGGAGAACCCTGGACCTATGGTGAGCAAGGGCGAGGAGCTGTTCACCG
GGGTGGTGCCCATCCTGGTCGAGCTGGACGGCGACGTAAACGGCCACAAGTTCAGCGTGTCCGGCGAGGG
CGAGGGCGATGCCACCTACGGCAAGCTGACCCTGAAGTTCATCTGCACCACCGGCAAGCTGCCCGTGCCC
TGGCCCACCCTCGTGACCACCCTGACCTATGGAGTGCAGTGCTTCAGCCGCTACCCCGACCACATGAAGC
AGCACGACTTCTTCAAGTCCGCCATGCCCGAAGGCTACGTCCAGGAGCGCACCATCTTCTTCAAGGACGA
CGGCAACTACAAGACCCGCGCCGAGGTGAAGTTCGAGGGCGACACCCTGGTGAACCGCATCGAGCTGAAG
GGCATCGACTTCAAGGAGGACGGCAACATCCTGGGGCACAAGCTGGAGTACAACTACAACAGCCACAACG
TCTATATCATGGCCGACAAGCAGAAGAACGGCATCAAGGTGAACTTCAAGATCCGCCACAACATCGAGGA
CGGCAGCGTGCAGCTCGCCGACCACTACCAGCAGAACACCCCCATCGGCGACGGCCCCGTGCTGCTGCCC
GACAACCACTACCTGAGCACCCAGTCCGCCCTGAGCAAAGACCCCAACGAGAAGCGCGATCACATGGTCC
TGCTGGAGTTCGTGACCGCCGCCGGGATCACTCTCGGCATGGACGAGCTGTACAAGTCTGGTGGTTCTCC
CAAGAAGAAGAGGAAAGTCTAACCGGTCATCATCACCATCACCATTGAGTTTAAACCCGCTGATCAGCCT
CGACTGTGCCTTCTAGTTGCCAGCCATCTGTTGTTTGCCCCTCCCCCGTGCCTTCCTTGACCCTGGAAGG
TGCCACTCCCACTGTCCTTTCCTAATAAAATGAGGAAATTGCATCGCATTGTCTGAGTAGGTGTCATTCT
ATTCTGGGGGGTGGGGTGGGGCAGGACAGCAAGGGGGAGGATTGGGAAGACAATAGCAGGCATGCTGGGG
ATGCGGTGGGCTCTATGGCTTCTGAGGCGGAAAGAACCAGCTGGGGCTCGATACCGTCGACCTCTAGCTA
GAGCTTGGCGTAATCATGGTCATAGCTGTTTCCTGTGTGAAATTGTTATCCGCTCACAATTCCACACAAC
ATACGAGCCGGAAGCATAAAGTGTAAAGCCTAGGGTGCCTAATGAGTGAGCTAACTCACATTAATTGCGT
TGCGCTCACTGCCCGCTTTCCAGTCGGGAAACCTGTCGTGCCAGCTGCATTAATGAATCGGCCAACGCGC
GGGGAGAGGCGGTTTGCGTATTGGGCGCTCTTCCGCTTCCTCGCTCACTGACTCGCTGCGCTCGGTCGTT
CGGCTGCGGCGAGCGGTATCAGCTCACTCAAAGGCGGTAATACGGTTATCCACAGAATCAGGGGATAACG
CAGGAAAGAACATGTGAGCAAAAGGCCAGCAAAAGGCCAGGAACCGTAAAAAGGCCGCGTTGCTGGCGTT
TTTCCATAGGCTCCGCCCCCCTGACGAGCATCACAAAAATCGACGCTCAAGTCAGAGGTGGCGAAACCCG
ACAGGACTATAAAGATACCAGGCGTTTCCCCCTGGAAGCTCCCTCGTGCGCTCTCCTGTTCCGACCCTGC
CGCTTACCGGATACCTGTCCGCCTTTCTCCCTTCGGGAAGCGTGGCGCTTTCTCATAGCTCACGCTGTAG
GTATCTCAGTTCGGTGTAGGTCGTTCGCTCCAAGCTGGGCTGTGTGCACGAACCCCCCGTTCAGCCCGAC
CGCTGCGCCTTATCCGGTAACTATCGTCTTGAGTCCAACCCGGTAAGACACGACTTATCGCCACTGGCAG
CAGCCACTGGTAACAGGATTAGCAGAGCGAGGTATGTAGGCGGTGCTACAGAGTTCTTGAAGTGGTGGCC
TAACTACGGCTACACTAGAAGAACAGTATTTGGTATCTGCGCTCTGCTGAAGCCAGTTACCTTCGGAAAA
AGAGTTGGTAGCTCTTGATCCGGCAAACAAACCACCGCTGGTAGCGGTGGTTTTTTTGTTTGCAAGCAGC
AGATTACGCGCAGAAAAAAAGGATCTCAAGAAGATCCTTTGATCTTTTCTACGGGGTCTGACACTCAGTG
GAACGAAAACTCACGTTAAGGGATTTTGGTCATGAGATTATCAAAAAGGATCTTCACCTAGATCCTTTTA
AATTAAAAATGAAGTTTTAAATCAATCTAAAGTATATATGAGTAAACTTGGTCTGACAGTTACCAATGCT
TAATCAGTGAGGCACCTATCTCAGCGATCTGTCTATTTCGTTCATCCATAGTTGCCTGACTCCCCGTCGT
GTAGATAACTACGATACGGGAGGGCTTACCATCTGGCCCCAGTGCTGCAATGATACCGCGAGACCCACGC
TCACCGGCTCCAGATTTATCAGCAATAAACCAGCCAGCCGGAAGGGCCGAGCGCAGAAGTGGTCCTGCAA
CTTTATCCGCCTCCATCCAGTCTATTAATTGTTGCCGGGAAGCTAGAGTAAGTAGTTCGCCAGTTAATAG
TTTGCGCAACGTTGTTGCCATTGCTACAGGCATCGTGGTGTCACGCTCGTCGTTTGGTATGGCTTCATTC
AGCTCCGGTTCCCAACGATCAAGGCGAGTTACATGATCCCCCATGTTGTGCAAAAAAGCGGTTAGCTCCT
TCGGTCCTCCGATCGTTGTCAGAAGTAAGTTGGCCGCAGTGTTATCACTCATGGTTATGGCAGCACTGCA
TAATTCTCTTACTGTCATGCCATCCGTAAGATGCTTTTCTGTGACTGGTGAGTACTCAACCAAGTCATTC
TGAGAATAGTGTATGCGGCGACCGAGTTGCTCTTGCCCGGCGTCAATACGGGATAATACCGCGCCACATA
GCAGAACTTTAAAAGTGCTCATCATTGGAAAACGTTCTTCGGGGCGAAAACTCTCAAGGATCTTACCGCT
GTTGAGATCCAGTTCGATGTAACCCACTCGTGCACCCAACTGATCTTCAGCATCTTTTACTTTCACCAGC
GTTTCTGGGTGAGCAAAAACAGGAAGGCAAAATGCCGCAAAAAAGGGAATAAGGGCGACACGGAAATGTT
GAATACTCATACTCTTCCTTTTTCAATATTATTGAAGCATTTATCAGGGTTATTGTCTCATGAGCGGATA
CATATTTGAATGTATTTAGAAAAATAAACAAATAGGGGTTCCGCGCACATTTCCCCGAAAAGTGCCACCT
GACGTCGACGGATCGGGAGATCGATCTCCCGATCCCCTAGGGTCGACTCTCAGTACAATCTGCTCTGATG
CCGCATAGTTAAGCCAGTATCTGCTCCCTGCTTGTGTGTTGGAGGTCGCTGAGTAGTGCGCGAGCAAAAT
TTAAGCTACAACAAGGCAAGGCTTGACCGACAATTGCATGAAGAATCTGCTTAGGGTTAGGCGTTTTGCG
CTGCTTCGCGATGTACGGGCCAGATATACGCGTTGACATTGATTATTGACTAGTTATTAATAGTAATCAA
TTACGGGGTCATTAGTTCATAGCCCATATATGGAGTTCCGCGTTACATAACTTACGGTAAATGGCCCGCC
TGGCTGACCGCCCAACGACCCCCGCCCATTGACGTCAATAATGACGTATGTTCCCATAGTAACGCCAATA
GGGACTTTCCATTGACGTCAATGGGTGGAGTATTTACGGTAAACTGCCCACTTGGCAGTACATCAAGTGT
ATC
Features (pLannotate 1.2.2; 17 found; start..end, strand, type, name):
    132..335     +  promoter       CMV promoter: human cytomegalovirus (CMV) immediate early promoter
    377..395     +  promoter       T7 promoter: promoter for bacteriophage T7 RNA polymerase
    466..957     +  CDS            tadA: TADA_ECOLI - Also known as yfhC. Experimental evidence at protein level: Swiss-Prot protein existence level 1. Catalyzes the deamination of adenosine to inosine at the wobble position 34 of tRNA(Arg2). Essential for cell viability. From Escherichia coli (strain K12).
   1060..5161    +  CDS            dCas9 (fragment): catalytically dead mutant of the Cas9 endonuclease from the Streptococcus pyogenes Type II CRISPR/Cas system RNA-guided DNA-binding protein that lacks endonuclease activity due to the D10A mutation in the RuvC catalytic domain and the N863A mutation in the HNH catalytic domain
   5290..6006    +  CDS            EGFP: EGFP is a basic (constitutively fluorescent) green fluorescent protein published in 1996, derived from Aequorea victoria. It is reported to be a rapidly-maturing weak dimer with moderate acid sensitivity.
   6094..6318    +  polyA_signal   bGH poly(A) signal: bovine growth hormone polyadenylation signal
   6322..6343    +  promoter       SV40 promoter (fragment): SV40 enhancer and early promoter
   6348..6364    +  misc_feature   MCS (fragment): pBluescript multiple cloning site
   6413..6429    -  protein_bind   lac operator: The lac repressor binds to the lac operator to inhibit transcription in E. coli. This inhibition can be relieved by adding lactose or isopropyl-β-D-thiogalactopyranoside (IPTG). lac repressor encoded by lacI
   6437..6467    -  promoter       lac promoter: promoter for the E. coli lac operon
   6482..6503    -  protein_bind   CAP binding site: CAP binding activates transcription in the presence of cAMP. E. coli catabolite activator protein
   6516..6608    -  CDS            lacI (fragment): lac repressor; lacI; The lac repressor binds to the lac operator to inhibit transcription in E. coli. This inhibition can be relieved by adding lactose or isopropyl-β-D-thiogalactopyranoside (IPTG).
   6791..7379    -  rep_origin     ori: high-copy-number ColE1/pMB1/pBR322/pUC origin of replication
   7550..8410    -  CDS            AmpR: β-lactamase; bla; confers resistance to ampicillin, carbenicillin, and related antibiotics
   8411..8515    -  promoter       AmpR promoter: bla
   8586..8630    -  misc_feature   bom (fragment): basis of mobility region from pBR322
   8785..131     +  enhancer       CMV enhancer (across the origin): human cytomegalovirus immediate early enhancer
