[The description below was written by a language model from this plasmid's Addgene catalogue record and pLannotate feature annotations shown in this document.]
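Description:
pCMV-T7-ABE8e-SpCas9-HF1-P2A-EGFP (LM422) is a 9,033 nt mammalian expression and in vitro transcription plasmid encoding an adenine (A-to-G) base editor, built by Gibson cloning in the pCMV_ABEmax_P2A_GFP backbone. It is maintained in E. coli through a high-copy ColE1/pUC-type origin and selected with ampicillin via the β-lactamase gene and its native promoter. Short remnants of lac regulatory elements, a multiple cloning site, an SV40 promoter and a bom region are also annotated in the backbone and appear to be cloning vestiges rather than functional parts of the design.

The payload is a single human codon-optimized synthetic open reading frame. It is driven by the CMV enhancer/promoter for expression in transfected mammalian cells, and a T7 promoter just downstream allows the same coding sequence to be transcribed in vitro into mRNA. The fusion protein begins with a bipartite nuclear localization signal (BPNLS), followed by an E. coli TadA-derived deaminase domain carrying the ABE8e mutations. This is joined to a Streptococcus pyogenes Cas9 nickase (D10A) that also bears the high-fidelity HF1 substitutions N497A, R661A, Q695A and Q926A, which are intended to reduce off-target DNA engagement. The automated annotation labels this region as a dCas9 fragment, but the catalogue record defines it as a nickase. A second BPNLS and a P2A self-cleaving peptide link the editor to EGFP, so that fluorescence marks cells expressing the editor without EGFP being fused to it. A bGH polyadenylation signal terminates the transcript.

No guide RNA cassette is annotated, so a guide would need to be supplied separately. The associated study concerned optimizing base editors to correct SMN2 as an approach to spinal muscular atrophy.
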