Addgene plasmid #197505: pCMV-T7-ABE8e-SpCas9-HF1-P2A-EGFP (LM422)
Purpose: CMV and T7 promoter expression plasmid for human codon optimized ABE8e A-to-G base editor with nSpCas9-HF1(D10A) and P2A-EGFP
Depositing lab: Benjamin Kleinstiver. Depositing organization: Massachusetts General Hospital. Publication: Optimization of base editors for the functional correction of SMN2 as a treatment for spinal muscular atrophy. Alves CRR, Ha LL, Yaworski R, Sutton ER, Lazzarotto CR, Christie KA, Reilly A, Beauvais A, Doll RM, de la Cruz D, Maguire CA, Swoboda KJ, Tsai SQ, Kothary R, Kleinstiver BP. Nat Biomed Eng. 2023 Dec 6. doi: 10.1038/s41551-023-01132-z. PubMed 38057426.
Backbone
  Vector backbone: pCMV_ABEmax_P2A_GFP (Addgene Plasmid #112101)
  Vector type: Mammalian Expression, CRISPR ; in vitro transcription; T7 promoter
Growth in bacteria
  Bacterial resistance: Ampicillin, 100 μg/mL
  Growth temperature: 37°C
  Growth strain: DH5alpha
  Copy number: High Copy
Gene/Insert
  Gene/Insert name: pCMV-T7-BPNLS-ABE8e-nSpCas9-HF1-BPNLS-P2A-EGFP (alt names: LM422; ABE8e-SpCas9-HF1)
  Species: Synthetic
  Mutation: ABE8e mutations in TadA and nSpCas9-HF1(D10A/N497A/R661A/Q695A/Q926A)
  Promoter: CMV and T7
  Tag / fusion protein: BPNLS (N terminal on insert); BPNLS-P2A-EGFP (C terminal on insert)
  Cloning method: Gibson Cloning
  Sequencing primers: 5′ oBK6928-CCAAGTCTCCACCCCATTGACG; 3′ oBK219-GGGAGTGGCACCTTCCAGGGTC
Terms and licenses: Academic/Nonprofit Terms; Industry Terms: Not Available to Industry
Depositor comments: Please visit https://www.biorxiv.org/content/10.1101/2023.01.20.524978v1 for bioRxiv preprint.
How to cite: pCMV-T7-ABE8e-SpCas9-HF1-P2A-EGFP (LM422) was a gift from Benjamin Kleinstiver (Addgene plasmid # 197505 ; http://n2t.net/addgene:197505 ; RRID:Addgene_197505)
